Addgene plasmid #130037: pRDAX-510 N-Tag GFP[2] L32 Itgb1 EBPF2
Purpose: PPI (BiFC/TriFC) assay vector
Depositing lab: Gary Lewin. Depositing organization: Max-Delbrueck-Centrum fuer Molekulare Medizin (MDC).
Backbone
  Vector backbone: custom built
  Vector type: Mammalian Expression
Growth in bacteria
  Bacterial resistance: Ampicillin, 100 μg/mL
  Growth temperature: 37°C
  Growth strain: DH5alpha
  Copy number: High Copy
Gene/Insert
  Gene/Insert name: Itgb1
  Species: M. musculus (mouse)
  Entrez Gene: Itgb1 (a.k.a. 4633401G24Rik, CD29, Fnrb, Gm9863, gpIIa)
  Cloning method: Restriction Enzyme; 5′ cloning site unknown (unknown if destroyed); 3′ cloning site unknown (unknown if destroyed)
Terms and licenses: Academic/Nonprofit Terms; Industry Terms: Not Available to Industry
How to cite: pRDAX-510 N-Tag GFP[2] L32 Itgb1 EBPF2 was a gift from Gary Lewin (Addgene plasmid # 130037 ; http://n2t.net/addgene:130037 ; RRID:Addgene_130037)
