[The description below was written by a language model from this plasmid's Addgene catalogue record and pLannotate feature annotations shown in this document.]
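Description:
pRDAX-510 N-Tag GFP[2] L32 Itgb1 EBPF2 is a custom-built mammalian expression plasmid of about 8.4 kb, designed as an assay vector for detecting protein–protein interactions by bimolecular or trimolecular fluorescence complementation (BiFC/TriFC). It is maintained in E. coli through a high-copy ColE1/pUC-type origin and selected with ampicillin via the β-lactamase gene under its native bla promoter.

The expression cassette is driven by the human cytomegalovirus immediate-early enhancer and promoter, followed by a chimeric β-globin/immunoglobulin intron that promotes efficient processing of the transcript. Downstream lies the mouse integrin β1 (Itgb1, CD29) coding sequence. The plasmid name indicates that Itgb1 carries an N-terminal split-GFP fragment (GFP[2]) joined through a linker designated L32. The automated annotation does not call this tag or linker as separate features, although there is unannotated space between the intron and the Itgb1 match where they would presumably sit. An EMCV IRES follows the insert and directs cap-independent translation of EBFP2, a blue fluorescent protein, from the same mRNA, so blue fluorescence marks transfected cells and reports expression level independently of any complementation signal. A second copy of the chimeric intron, a WPRE that enhances transcript stability and export, and the bovine growth hormone polyadenylation signal complete the unit. Further downstream are a T3 promoter, a β-globin fragment and a rabbit β-globin polyadenylation signal, probably carried over from the vector's construction.

In use, the plasmid would be co-transfected with partner constructs bearing complementary GFP fragments, with reconstituted green fluorescence indicating proximity of Itgb1 to the candidate interactor. The cloning sites used are not recorded.
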