Features (pLannotate 1.2.2; 16 found; start..end, strand, type, name):
    155..532     +  enhancer       CMV enhancer: human cytomegalovirus immediate early enhancer
    534..733     +  promoter       CMV promoter: human cytomegalovirus (CMV) immediate early promoter
    872..1004    +  intron         chimeric intron: chimera between introns from human β-globin and immunoglobulin heavy chain genes
   1187..3577    +  CDS            Itgb1 (sequence withheld): ITB1_MOUSE - Experimental evidence at protein level: Swiss-Prot protein existence level 1. [Isoform 2]: Isoform 2 displaces isoform 1 in striated muscles. From Mus musculus (Mouse).
   3594..4180    +  misc_feature   IRES2: internal ribosome entry site (IRES) of the encephalomyocarditis virus (EMCV)
   4181..4900    +  CDS            EBFP2: enhanced blue variant of GFP (Ai et al., 2007) mammalian codon-optimized
   4946..5078    +  intron         chimeric intron: chimera between introns from human β-globin and immunoglobulin heavy chain genes
   5087..5675    +  misc_feature   WPRE: woodchuck hepatitis virus posttranscriptional regulatory element
   5679..5695    +  misc_feature   MCS (fragment): pUC18/19 multiple cloning site
   5708..5819    +  polyA_signal   bGH poly(A) signal: bovine growth hormone polyadenylation signal
   5915..5933    -  promoter       T3 promoter: promoter for bacteriophage T3 RNA polymerase
   5992..6066    +  CDS            HBB (fragment): HBB_PONPY - Experimental evidence at transcript level: Swiss-Prot protein existence level 2. Involved in oxygen transport from the lung to the various peripheral tissues. From Pongo pygmaeus (Bornean orangutan).
   6137..6192    +  polyA_signal   β-globin poly(A) signal: rabbit β-globin polyadenylation signal (Gil and Proudfoot, 1987)
   6571..7159    -  rep_origin     ori: high-copy-number ColE1/pMB1/pBR322/pUC origin of replication
   7330..8190    -  CDS            AmpR: β-lactamase; bla; confers resistance to ampicillin, carbenicillin, and related antibiotics
   8191..8295    -  promoter       AmpR promoter: bla
>Addgene plasmid #130037 | pRDAX-510 N-Tag GFP[2] L32 Itgb1 EBPF2 | depositor full sequence | sequence record 249415 | Full Sequence
GCCTGCCTCCAGGCCTCAATATTGGCCATTAGCCATATTATTCATTGGTTATATAGCATAAATCAATATT
GGCTATTGGCCATTGCATACGTTGTATCTATATCATAATATGTACATTTATATTGGCTCATGTCCAATAT
GACCGCCATGTTGGCATTGATTATTGACTAGTTATTAATAGTAATCAATTACGGGGTCATTAGTTCATAG
CCCATATATGGAGTTCCGCGTTACATAACTTACGGTAAATGGCCCGCCTGGCTGACCGCCCAACGACCCC
CGCCCATTGACGTCAATAATGACGTATGTTCCCATAGTAACGCCAATAGGGACTTTCCATTGACGTCAAT
GGGTGGAGTATTTACGGTAAACTGCCCACTTGGCAGTACATCAAGTGTATCATATGCCAAGTCCGCCCCC
TATTGACGTCAATGACGGTAAATGGCCCGCCTGGCATTATGCCCAGTACATGACCTTACGGGACTTTCCT
ACTTGGCAGTACATCTACGTATTAGTCATCGCTATTACCATGGTGATGCGGTTTTGGCAGTACACCAATG
GGCGTGGATAGCGGTTTGACTCACGGGGATTTCCAAGTCTCCACCCCATTGACGTCAATGGGAGTTTGTT
TTGGCACCAAAATCAACGGGACTTTCCAAAATGTCGTAATAACCCCGCCCCGTTGACGCAAATGGGCGGT
AGGCGTGTACGGTGGGAGGTCTATATAAGCAGAGCTCGTTTAGTGAACCGTCAGATCACTAGAAGCTTTA
TTGCGGTAGTTTATCACAGTTAAATTGCTAACGCAGTCAGTGCTTCTGACACAACAGTCTCGAACTTAAG
CTGCAGAAGTTGGTCGTGAGGCACTGGGCAGGTAAGTATCAAGGTTACAAGACAGGTTTAAGGAGACCAA
TAGAAACTGGGCTTGTCGAGACAGAGAAGACTCTTGCGTTTCTGATAGGCACCTATTGGTCTTACTGACA
TCCACTTTGCCTTTCTCTCCACAGGTGTCCACTCCCAGGCCACCATGGAAAAGAGGGACCACATGGTGCT
GCTCGAGTACGTCACAGCAGCTGGCATCACCGATGCCAGCGACGTGGGTGGCGGAGGGAGCGAAGGCGGC
GGATCCGGAGGGCCTGGCTCTGGCGGAGAGGGGAGCGCTGGAGGCGGGTCAGCCGGTGGTGGGAGT
[2391 nt withheld, positions 1187-3577]
TAAGAATTCAGATCCGCCCCTCTCCCTCCCCCCCCCCTAACGTTACTGGCCGAAGCCGCTTGGAATAAGG
CCGGTGTGCGTTTGTCTATATGTTATTTTCCACCATATTGCCGTCTTTTGGCAATGTGAGGGCCCGGAAA
CCTGGCCCTGTCTTCTTGACGAGCATTCCTAGGGGTCTTTCCCCTCTCGCCAAAGGAATGCAAGGTCTGT
TGAATGTCGTGAAGGAAGCAGTTCCTCTGGTAGCTTCTTGAAGACAAACAACGTCTGTAGCGACCCTTTG
CAGGCAGCGGAACCCCCCACCTGGCGACAGGTGCCTCTGCGGCCAAAAGCCACGTGTATAAGATACACCT
GCAAAGGCGGCACAACCCCAGTGCCACGTTGTGAGTTGGATAGTTGTGGAAAGAGTCAAATGGCTCTCCT
CAAGCGTATTCAACAAGGGGCTGAAGGATGCCCAGAAGGTACCCCATTGTATGGGATCTGATCTGGGGCC
TCGGTACACATGCTTTACATGTGTTTAGTCGAGGTTAAAAAAACGTCTAGGCCCCCCGAACCACGGGGAC
GTGGTTTTCCTTTGAAAAACACGATGATAATATGGCCACAACCATGGTGAGCAAGGGCGAGGAGCTGTTC
ACCGGGGTGGTGCCCATCCTGGTCGAGCTGGACGGCGACGTAAACGGCCACAAGTTCAGCGTGAGGGGCG
AGGGCGAGGGCGATGCCACCAACGGCAAGCTGACCCTGAAGTTCATCTGCACCACCGGCAAGCTGCCCGT
GCCCTGGCCCACCCTCGTGACCACCCTGAGCCACGGCGTGCAGTGCTTCGCCCGCTACCCCGACCACATG
AAGCAGCACGACTTCTTCAAGTCCGCCATGCCCGAAGGCTACGTCCAGGAGCGCACCATCTTCTTCAAGG
ACGACGGCACCTACAAGACCCGCGCCGAGGTGAAGTTCGAGGGCGACACCCTGGTGAACCGCATCGAGCT
GAAGGGCGTCGACTTCAAGGAGGACGGCAACATCCTGGGGCACAAGCTGGAGTACAACTTCAACAGCCAC
AACATCTATATCATGGCCGTCAAGCAGAAGAACGGCATCAAGGTGAACTTCAAGATCCGCCACAACGTGG
AGGACGGCAGCGTGCAGCTCGCCGACCACTACCAGCAGAACACCCCCATCGGCGACGGCCCCGTGCTGCT
GCCCGACAGCCACTACCTGAGCACCCAGTCCGTGCTGAGCAAAGACCCCAACGAGAAGCGCGATCACATG
GTCCTGCTGGAGTTCCGCACCGCCGCCGGGATCACTCTCGGCATGGACGAGCTGTACAAGTAAACCGGTG
CTCGAGGTACCGATGAATAGCTAAGGTCGAGGCCGCAGGTAAGTATCAAGGTTACAAGACAGGTTTAAGG
AGACCAATAGAAACTGGGCTTGTCGAGACAGAGAAGACTCTTGCGTTTCTGATAGGCACCTATTGGTCTT
ACTGACATCCACTTTGCCTTTCTCTCCACAGGTGTCGACAATCAACCTCTGGATTACAAAATTTGTGAAA
GATTGACTGGTATTCTTAACTATGTTGCTCCTTTTACGCTATGTGGATACGCTGCTTTAATGCCTTTGTA
TCATGCTATTGCTTCCCGTATGGCTTTCATTTTCTCCTCCTTGTATAAATCCTGGTTGCTGTCTCTTTAT
GAGGAGTTGTGGCCCGTTGTCAGGCAACGTGGCGTGGTGTGCACTGTGTTTGCTGACGCAACCCCCACTG
GTTGGGGCATTGCCACCACCTGTCAGCTCCTTTCCGGGACTTTCGCTTTCCCCCTCCCTATTGCCACGGC
GGAACTCATCGCCGCCTGCCTTGCCCGCTGCTGGACAGGGGCTCGGCTGTTGGGCACTGACAATTCCGTG
GTGTTGTCGGGGAAGCTGACGTCCTTTCCATGGCTGCTCGCCTGTGTTGCCACCTGGATTCTGCGCGGGA
CGTCCTTCTGCTACGTCCCTTCGGCCCTCAATCCAGCGGACCTTCCTTCCCGCGGCCTGCTGCCGGCTCT
GCGGCCTCTTCCGCGTCTTCGCCTTCGCCCTCAGACGAGTCGGATCTCCCTTTGGGCCGCCTCCCCGCCT
GGAATTCGAGCTCGGTACGATCAGCCTCGACTGTGCCTTCTAGTTGCCAGCCATCTGTTGTTTGCCCCTC
CCCCGTGCCTTCCTTGACCCTGGAAGGTGCCACTCCCACTGTCCTTTCCTAATAAAATGAGGAAATTGCA
TCGCATTGTCTGAGTAGGTGTCATTCTATTCTGGGGGGTGGGGTGGGGCAGGACAGCAAGGGGGAGGATT
GGGAAGACAATAGCCCAGCTTTTGTTCCCTTTAGTGAGGGTTAATTGCGCGCTTGGCGTAATCATGGTCA
TAGCTGTTTCCTGTGTGAAATTGTTATCCGCTAATTCACTCCTCAGGTGCAGGCTGCCTATCAGAAGGTG
GTGGCTGGTGTGGCCAATGCCCTGGCTCACAAATACCACTGAGATCTTTTTCCCTCTGCCAAAAATTATG
GGGACATCATGAAGCCCCTTGAGCATCTGACTTCTGGCTAATAAAGGAAATTTATTTTCATTGCAATAGT
GTGTTGGAATTTTTTGTGTCTCTCACTCGGAAGGACATATGGGAGGGCAAATCATTTAAAACATCAGAAT
GAGTATTTGGTTTAGAGTTTGGCAACATATGCCCATATGCTGGCTGCCATGAACAAAGGTTGGCTATAAA
GAGGTCATCAGTATATGAAACAGCCCCCTGCTGTCCATTCCTTATTCCATAGAAAAGCCTTGACTTGAGG
TTAGATTTTTTTTATATTTTGTTTTGTGTTATTTTTTTCTTTAACATCCCTAAAATTTTCCTTACATGTT
TTACTAGCCAGATTTTTCCTCCTCTCCTGACTACTCCCAGTCATAGCTGTCCCTCTTCTCTTATGGAGAT
CGGCCGGCCGCCGGCGTCGACGCGCGCGGCCGCGGCGCGCCGTTGCTGGCGTTTTTCCATAGGCTCCGCC
CCCCTGACGAGCATCACAAAAATCGACGCTCAAGTCAGAGGTGGCGAAACCCGACAGGACTATAAAGATA
CCAGGCGTTTCCCCCTGGAAGCTCCCTCGTGCGCTCTCCTGTTCCGACCCTGCCGCTTACCGGATACCTG
TCCGCCTTTCTCCCTTCGGGAAGCGTGGCGCTTTCTCATAGCTCACGCTGTAGGTATCTCAGTTCGGTGT
AGGTCGTTCGCTCCAAGCTGGGCTGTGTGCACGAACCCCCCGTTCAGCCCGACCGCTGCGCCTTATCCGG
TAACTATCGTCTTGAGTCCAACCCGGTAAGACACGACTTATCGCCACTGGCAGCAGCCACTGGTAACAGG
ATTAGCAGAGCGAGGTATGTAGGCGGTGCTACAGAGTTCTTGAAGTGGTGGCCTAACTACGGCTACACTA
GAAGAACAGTATTTGGTATCTGCGCTCTGCTGAAGCCAGTTACCTTCGGAAAAAGAGTTGGTAGCTCTTG
ATCCGGCAAACAAACCACCGCTGGTAGCGGTGGTTTTTTTGTTTGCAAGCAGCAGATTACGCGCAGAAAA
AAAGGATCTCAAGAAGATCCTTTGATCTTTTCTACGGGGTCTGACGCTCAGTGGAACGAAAACTCACGTT
AAGGGATTTTGGTCATGAGATTATCAAAAAGGATCTTCACCTAGATCCTTTTAAATTAAAAATGAAGTTT
TAAATCAATCTAAAGTATATATGAGTAAACTTGGTCTGACAGTTACCAATGCTTAATCAGTGAGGCACCT
ATCTCAGCGATCTGTCTATTTCGTTCATCCATAGTTGCCTGACTCCCCGTCGTGTAGATAACTACGATAC
GGGAGGGCTTACCATCTGGCCCCAGTGCTGCAATGATACCGCGAGACCCACGCTCACCGGCTCCAGATTT
ATCAGCAATAAACCAGCCAGCCGGAAGGGCCGAGCGCAGAAGTGGTCCTGCAACTTTATCCGCCTCCATC
CAGTCTATTAATTGTTGCCGGGAAGCTAGAGTAAGTAGTTCGCCAGTTAATAGTTTGCGCAACGTTGTTG
CCATTGCTACAGGCATCGTGGTGTCACGCTCGTCGTTTGGTATGGCTTCATTCAGCTCCGGTTCCCAACG
ATCAAGGCGAGTTACATGATCCCCCATGTTGTGCAAAAAAGCGGTTAGCTCCTTCGGTCCTCCGATCGTT
GTCAGAAGTAAGTTGGCCGCAGTGTTATCACTCATGGTTATGGCAGCACTGCATAATTCTCTTACTGTCA
TGCCATCCGTAAGATGCTTTTCTGTGACTGGTGAGTACTCAACCAAGTCATTCTGAGAATAGTGTATGCG
GCGACCGAGTTGCTCTTGCCCGGCGTCAATACGGGATAATACCGCGCCACATAGCAGAACTTTAAAAGTG
CTCATCATTGGAAAACGTTCTTCGGGGCGAAAACTCTCAAGGATCTTACCGCTGTTGAGATCCAGTTCGA
TGTAACCCACTCGTGCACCCAACTGATCTTCAGCATCTTTTACTTTCACCAGCGTTTCTGGGTGAGCAAA
AACAGGAAGGCAAAATGCCGCAAAAAAGGGAATAAGGGCGACACGGAAATGTTGAATACTCATACTCTTC
CTTTTTCAATATTATTGAAGCATTTATCAGGGTTATTGTCTCATGAGCGGATACATATTTGAATGTATTT
AGAAAAATAAACAAATAGGGGTTCCGCGCACATTTCCCCGAAAAGTGCCACCTGACGTCTAAGAAACCAT
TATTATCATGACATTAACCTATAAAAATAGGCGTATCACGAGGCCCTTTCGTCTACGCGCGCGCCGGCGG
CGCGCCGTCGACGGCCGGCCGCGGCCGC
